>Addgene plasmid #128063 | plenti guide Thy1.1 | addgene full sequence | sequence record 255154 | Addgene NGS Result
CCCGGGTGCAAAGATGGATAAAGTTTTAAACAGAGAGGAATCTTTGCAGCTAATGGACCTTCTAGGTCTT
GAAAGGAGTGGGAATTGGCTCCGGTGCCCGTCAGTGGGCAGAGCGCACATCGCCCACAGTCCCCGAGAAG
TTGGGGGGAGGGGTCGGCAATTGATCCGGTGCCTAGAGAAGGTGGCGCGGGGTAAACTGGGAAAGTGATG
TCGTGTACTGGCTCCGCCTTTTTCCCGAGGGTGGGGGAGAACCGTATATAAGTGCAGTAGTCGCCGTGAA
CGTTCTTTTTCGCAACGGGTTTGCCGCCAGAACACAGGTAAGTGCCGTGTGTGGTTCCCGCGGGCCTGGC
CTCTTTACGGGTTATGGCCCTTGCGTGCCTTGAATTACTTCCACCTGGCTGCAGTACGTGATTCTTGATC
CCGAGCTTCGGGTTGGAAGTGGGTGGGAGAGTTCGAGGCCTTGCGCTTAAGGAGCCCCTTCGCCTCGTGC
TTGAGTTGAGGCCTGGCCTGGGCGCTGGGGCCGCCGCGTGCGAATCTGGTGGCACCTTCGCGCCTGTCTC
GCTGCTTTCGATAAGTCTCTAGCCATTTAAAATTTTTGATGACCTGCTGCGACGCTTTTTTTCTGGCAAG
ATAGTCTTGTAAATGCGGGCCAAGATCTGCACACTGGTATTTCGGTTTTTGGGGCCGCGGGCGGCGACGG
GGCCCGTGCGTCCCAGCGCACATGTTCGGCGAGGCGGGGCCTGCGAGCGCGGCCACCGAGAATCGGACGG
GGGTAGTCTCAAGCTGGCCGGCCTGCTCTGGTGCCTGGCCTCGCGCCGCCGTGTATCGCCCCGCCCTGGG
CGGCAAGGCTGGCCCGGTCGGCACCAGTTGCGTGAGCGGAAAGATGGCCGCTTCCCGGCCCTGCTGCAGG
GAGCTCAAAATGGAGGACGCGGCGCTCGGGAGAGCGGGCGGGTGAGTCACCCACACAAAGGAAAAGGGCC
TTTCCGTCCTCAGCCGTCGCTTCATGTGACTCCACGGAGTACCGGGCGCCGTCCAGGCACCTCGATTAGT
TCTCGAGCTTTTGGAGTACGTCGTCTTTAGGTTGGGGGGAGGGGTTTTATGCGATGGAGTTTCCCCACAC
TGAGTGGGTGGAGACTGAAGTTAGGCCAGCTTGGCACTTGATGTAATTCTCCTTGGAATTTGCCCTTTTT
GAGTTTGGATCTTGGTTCATTCTCAAGCCTCAGACAGTGGTTCAAAGTTTTTTTCTTCCATTTCAGGTGT
CGTGACGTACGGCCACCATGAACCCAGCCATCAGCGTCGCTCTCCTGCTCTCAGTCTTGCAGGTGTCCCG
AGGGCAGAAGGTGACCAGCCTGACAGCCTGCCTGGTGAACCAAAACCTTCGCCTGGACTGCCGCCATGAG
AATAACACCAAGGATAACTCCATCCAGCATGAGTTCAGCCTGACCCGAGAGAAGAGGAAGCACGTGCTCT
CAGGCACCCTTGGGATACCCGAGCACACGTACCGCTCCCGCGTCACCCTCTCCAACCAGCCCTATATCAA
GGTCCTTACCCTAGCCAACTTCACCACCAAGGATGAGGGCGACTACTTTTGTGAGCTTCGCGTATCGGGC
GCGAATCCCATGAGCTCCAATAAAAGTATCAGTGTGTATAGAGACAAGCTGGTCAAGTGTGGCGGCATAA
GCCTGCTGGTTCAGAACACATCCTGGATGCTGCTGCTGCTGCTTTCCCTCTCCCTCCTCCAAGCCCTGGA
CTTCATTTCTCTGTGAACGCGTTAAGTCGACAATCAACCTCTGGATTACAAAATTTGTGAAAGATTGACT
GGTATTCTTAACTATGTTGCTCCTTTTACGCTATGTGGATACGCTGCTTTAATGCCTTTGTATCATGCTA
TTGCTTCCCGTATGGCTTTCATTTTCTCCTCCTTGTATAAATCCTGGTTGCTGTCTCTTTATGAGGAGTT
GTGGCCCGTTGTCAGGCAACGTGGCGTGGTGTGCACTGTGTTTGCTGACGCAACCCCCACTGGTTGGGGC
ATTGCCACCACCTGTCAGCTCCTTTCCGGGACTTTCGCTTTCCCCCTCCCTATTGCCACGGCGGAACTCA
TCGCCGCCTGCCTTGCCCGCTGCTGGACAGGGGCTCGGCTGTTGGGCACTGACAATTCCGTGGTGTTGTC
GGGGAAATCATCGTCCTTTCCTTGGCTGCTCGCCTGTGTTGCCACCTGGATTCTGCGCGGGACGTCCTTC
TGCTACGTCCCTTCGGCCCTCAATCCAGCGGACCTTCCTTCCCGCGGCCTGCTGCCGGCTCTGCGGCCTC
TTCCGCGTCTTCGCCTTCGCCCTCAGACGAGTCGGATCTCCCTTTGGGCCGCCTCCCCGCGTCGACTTTA
AGACCAATGACTTACAAGGCAGCTGTAGATCTTAGCCACTTTTTAAAAGAAAAGGGGGGACTGGAAGGGC
TAATTCACTCCCAACGAAGACAAGATCTGCTTTTTGCTTGTACTGGGTCTCTCTGGTTAGACCAGATCTG
AGCCTGGGAGCTCTCTGGCTAACTAGGGAACCCACTGCTTAAGCCTCAATAAAGCTTGCCTTGAGTGCTT
CAAGTAGTGTGTGCCCGTCTGTTGTGTGACTCTGGTAACTAGAGATCCCTCAGACCCTTTTAGTCAGTGT
GGAAAATCTCTAGCAGTACGTATAGTAGTTCATGTCATCTTATTATTCAGTATTTATAACTTGCAAAGAA
ATGAATATCAGAGAGTGAGAGGAACTTGTTTATTGCAGCTTATAATGGTTACAAATAAAGCAATAGCATC
ACAAATTTCACAAATAAAGCATTTTTTTCACTGCATTCTAGTTGTGGTTTGTCCAAACTCATCAATGTAT
CTTATCATGTCTGGCTCTAGCTATCCCGCCCCTAACTCCGCCCATCCCGCCCCTAACTCCGCCCAGTTCC
GCCCATTCTCCGCCCCATGGCTGACTAATTTTTTTTATTTATGCAGAGGCCGAGGCCGCCTCGGCCTCTG
AGCTATTCCAGAAGTAGTGAGGAGGCTTTTTTGGAGGCCTAGGGACGTACCCAATTCGCCCTATAGTGAG
TCGTATTACGCGCGCTCACTGGCCGTCGTTTTACAACGTCGTGACTGGGAAAACCCTGGCGTTACCCAAC
TTAATCGCCTTGCAGCACATCCCCCTTTCGCCAGCTGGCGTAATAGCGAAGAGGCCCGCACCGATCGCCC
TTCCCAACAGTTGCGCAGCCTGAATGGCGAATGGG
[124 nt withheld, positions 3256-3379]
C
[91 nt withheld, positions 3381-3471]
A
[49 nt withheld, positions 3473-3521]
CCTTTGACGTTGGAGTCCACGTTCTTT
[37 nt withheld, positions 3549-3585]
ACCCTATCTCGGTCTATTCTTTTGATTTATAAGGGATTTTGCCGATTTCGGCCTATTGGTTAAAAAATGA
GCTGATTTAACAAAAATTTAACGCGAATTTTAACAAAATATTAACGCTTACAATTTAGGTGGCACTTTTC
GGGGAAATGTGCGCGGAACCCCTATTTGTTTATTTTTCTAAATACATTCAAATATGTATCCGCTCATGAG
ACAATAACCCTGATAAATGCTTCAATAATATTGAAAAAGGAAGAGTATGAGTATTCAACATTTCCGTGTC
GCCCTTATTCCCTTTTTTGCGGCATTTTGCCTTCCTGTTTTTGCTCACCCAGAAACGCTGGTGAAAGTAA
AAGATGCTGAAGATCAGTTGGGTGCACGAGTGGGTTACATCGAACTGGATCTCAACAGCGGTAAGATCCT
TGAGAGTTTTCGCCCCGAAGAACGTTTTCCAATGATGAGCACTTTTAAAGTTCTGCTATGTGGCGCGGTA
TTATCCCGTATTGACGCCGGGCAAGAGCAACTCGGTCGCCGCATACACTATTCTCAGAATGACTTGGTTG
AGTACTCACCAGTCACAGAAAAGCATCTTACGGATGGCATGACAGTAAGAGAATTATGCAGTGCTGCCAT
AACCATGAGTGATAACACTGCGGCCAACTTACTTCTGACAACGATCGGAGGACCGAAGGAGCTAACCGCT
TTTTTGCACAACATGGGGGATCATGTAACTCGCCTTGATCGTTGGGAACCGGAGCTGAATGAAGCCATAC
CAAACGACGAGCGTGACACCACGATGCCTGTAGCAATGGCAACAACGTTGCGCAAACTATTAACTGGCGA
ACTACTTACTCTAGCTTCCCGGCAACAATTAATAGACTGGATGGAGGCGGATAAAGTTGCAGGACCACTT
CTGCGCTCGGCCCTTCCGGCTGGCTGGTTTATTGCTGATAAATCTGGAGCCGGTGAGCGTGGGTCTCGCG
GTATCATTGCAGCACTGGGGCCAGATGGTAAGCCCTCCCGTATCGTAGTTATCTACACGACGGGGAGTCA
GGCAACTATGGATGAACGAAATAGACAGATCGCTGAGATAGGTGCCTCACTGATTAAGCATTGGTAACTG
TCAGACCAAGTTTACTCATATATACTTTAGATTGATTTAAAACTTCATTTTTAATTTAAAAGGATCTAGG
TGAAGATCCTTTTTGATAATCTCATGACCAAAATCCCTTAACGTGAGTTTTCGTTCCACTGAGCGTCAGA
CCCCGTAGAAAAGATCAAAGGATCTTCTTGAGATCCTTTTTTTCTGCGCGTAATCTGCTGCTTGCAAACA
AAAAAACCACCGCTACCAGCGGTGGTTTGTTTGCCGGATCAAGAGCTACCAACTCTTTTTCCGAAGGTAA
CTGGCTTCAGCAGAGCGCAGATACCAAATACTGTTCTTCTAGTGTAGCCGTAGTTAGGCCACCACTTCAA
GAACTCTGTAGCACCGCCTACATACCTCGCTCTGCTAATCCTGTTACCAGTGGCTGCTGCCAGTGGCGAT
AAGTCGTGTCTTACCGGGTTGGACTCAAGACGATAGTTACCGGATAAGGCGCAGCGGTCGGGCTGAACGG
GGGGTTCGTGCACACAGCCCAGCTTGGAGCGAACGACCTACACCGAACTGAGATACCTACAGCGTGAGCT
ATGAGAAAGCGCCACGCTTCCCGAAGGGAGAAAGGCGGACAGGTATCCGGTAAGCGGCAGGGTCGGAACA
GGAGAGCGCACGAGGGAGCTTCCAGGGGGAAACGCCTGGTATCTTTATAGTCCTGTCGGGTTTCGCCACC
TCTGACTTGAGCGTCGATTTTTGTGATGCTCGTCAGGGGGGCGGAGCCTATGGAAAAACGCCAGCAACGC
GGCCTTTTTACGGTTCCTGGCCTTTTGCTGGCCTTTTGCTCACATGTTCTTTCCTGCGTTATCCCCTGAT
TCTGTGGATAACCGTATTACCGCCTTTGAGTGAGCTGATACCGCTCGCCGCAGCCGAACGACCGAGCGCA
GCGAGTCAGTGAGCGAGGAAGCGGAAGAGCGCCCAATACGCAAACCGCCTCTCCCCGCGCGTTGGCCGAT
TCATTAATGCAGCTGGCACGACAGGTTTCCCGACTGGAAAGCGGGCAGTGAGCGCAACGCAATTAATGTG
AGTTAGCTCACTCATTAGGCACCCCAGGCTTTACACTTTATGCTTCCGGCTCGTATGTTGTGTGGAATTG
TGAGCGGATAACAATTTCACACAGGAAACAGCTATGACCATGATTACGCCAAGCGCGCAATTAACCCTCA
CTAAAGGGAACAAAAGCTGGAGCTGCAAGCTTAATGTAGTCTTATGCAATACTCTTGTAGTCTTGCAACA
TGGTAACGATGAGTTAGCAACATGCCTTACAAGGAGAGAAAAAGCACCGTGCATGCCGATTGGTGGAAGT
AAGGTGGTACGATCGTGCCTTATTAGGAAGGCAACAGACGGGTCTGACATGGATTGGACGAACCACTGAA
TTGCCGCATTGCAGAGATATTGTATTTAAGTGCCTAGCTCGATACATAAACGGGTCTCTCTGGTTAGACC
AGATCTGAGCCTGGGAGCTCTCTGGCTAACTAGGGAACCCACTGCTTAAGCCTCAATAAAGCTTGCCTTG
AGTGCTTCAAGTAGTGTGTGCCCGTCTGTTGTGTGACTCTGGTAACTAGAGATCCCTCAGACCCTTTTAG
TCAGTGTGGAAAATCTCTAGCAGTGGCGCCCGAACAGGGACTTGAAAGCGAAAGGGAAACCAGAGGAGCT
CTCTCGACGCAGGACTCGGCTTGCTGAAGCGCGCACGGCAAGAGGCGAGGGGCGGCGACTGGTGAGTACG
CCAAAAATTTTGACTAGCGGAGGCTAGAAGGAGAGAGATGGGTGCGAGAGCGTCAGTATTAAGCGGGGGA
GAATTAGATCGCGATGGGAAAAAATTCGGTTAAGGCCAGGGGGAAAGAAAAAATATAAATTAAAACATAT
AGTATGGGCAAGCAGGGAGCTAGAACGATTCGCAGTTAATCCTGGCCTGTTAGAAACATCAGAAGGCTGT
AGACAAATACTGGGACAGCTACAACCATCCCTTCAGACAGGATCAGAAGAACTTAGATCATTATATAATA
CAGTAGCAACCCTCTATTGTGTGCATCAAAGGATAGAGATAAAAGACACCAAGGAAGCTTTAGACAAGAT
AGAGGAAGAGCAAAACAAAAGTAAGACCACCGCACAGCAAGCGGCCGCTGATCTTCAGACCTGGAGGAGG
AGATATGAGGGACAATTGGAGAAGTGAATTATATAAATATAAAGTAGTAAAAATTGAACCATTAGGAGTA
GCACCCACCAAGGCAAAGAGAAGAGTGGTGCAGAGAGAAAAAAGAGCAGTGGGAATAGGAGCTTTGTTCC
TTGGGTTCTTGGGAGCAGCAGGAAGCACTATGGGCGCAGCGTCAATGACGCTGACGGTACAGGCCAGACA
ATTATTGTCTGGTATAGTGCAGCAGCAGAACAATTTGCTGAGGGCTATTGAGGCGCAACAGCATCTGTTG
CAACTCACAGTCTGGGGCATCAAGCAGCTCCAGGCAAGAATCCTGGCTGTGGAAAGATACCTAAAGGATC
AACAGCTCCTGGGGATTTGGGGTTGCTCTGGAAAACTCATTTGCACCACTGCTGTGCCTTGGAATGCTAG
TTGGAGTAATAAATCTCTGGAACAGATTTGGAATCACACGACCTGGATGGAGTGGGACAGAGAAATTAAC
AATTACACAAGCTTAATACACTCCTTAATTGAAGAATCGCAAAACCAGCAAGAAAAGAATGAACAAGAAT
TATTGGAATTAGATAAATGGGCAAGTTTGTGGAATTGGTTTAACATAACAAATTGGCTGTGGTATATAAA
ATTATTCATAATGATAGTAGGAGGCTTGGTAGGTTTAAGAATAGTTTTTGCTGTACTTTCTATAGTGAAT
AGAGTTAGGCAGGGATATTCACCATTATCGTTTCAGACCCACCTCCCAACCCCGAGGGGACCCAGAGAGG
GCCTATTTCCCATGATTCCTTCATATTTGCATATACGATACAAGGCTGTTAGAGAGATAATTAGAATTAA
TTTGACTGTAAACACAAAGATATTAGTACAAAATACGTGACGTAGAAAGTAATAATTTCTTGGGTAGTTT
GCAGTTTTAAAATTATGTTTTAAAATGGACTATCATATGCTTACCGTAACTTGAAAGTATTTCGATTTCT
TGGCTTTATATATCTTGTGGAAAGGACGAAACACCGGAGACGGTTGTAAATGAGCACACAAAATACACAT
GCTAAAATATTATATTCTATGACCTTTATAAAATCAACCAAAATCTTCTTTTTAATAACTTTAGTATCAA
TAATTAGAATTTTTATGTTCCTTTTTGCAAACTTTTAATAAAAATGAGCAAAATAAAAAAACGCTAGTTT
TAGTAACTCGCGTTGTTTTCTTCACCTTTAATAATAGCTACTCCACCACTTGTTCCTAAGCGGTCAGCTC
CTGCTTCAATCATTTTTTGAGCATCTTCAAATGTTCTAACTCCACCAGCTGCTTTAACTAAAGCATTGTC
TTTAACAACTGACTTCATTAGTTTAACATCTTCAAATGTTGCACCTGATTTTGAAAATCCTGTTGATGTT
TTAACAAATTCTAATCCAGCTTCAACAGCTATTTCACAAGCTTTCATGATTTCTTCTTTTGTTAATAAAC
AATTTTCCATAATACATTTAACAACATGTGATCCAGCTGCTTTTTTTACAGCTTTCATGTCTTCTAAAAC
TAATTCATAATTTTTGTCTTTTAATGCACCAATATTTAATACCATATCAATTTCTGTTGCACCATCTTTA
ATTGCTTCAGAAACTTCGAATGCTTTTGTAGCTGTTGTGCATGCACCTAGAGGAAAACCTACAACATTTG
TTATTCCTACATTTGTGCCTTTTAATAATTCTTTACAATAGCTTGTTCAATATGAATTAACACAAACTGT
TGCAAAATCAAATTCAATTGCTTCATCACATAATTGTTTAATTTCAGCTTTCGTAGCATCTTGTTTTAAT
AATGTGTGATCTATATATTTGTTTAGTTTCATTTTTTCTCCTATATATTCATTTTTAATTTTAATTCTTT
AATAATTTCGTCTACTTTAACTTTAGCGTTTTGAACAGATTCACCAACACCTATAAAATAAATTTTTAGT
TTAGGTTCAGTTCCACTTGGGCGAACAGCAAATCATGACTTATCTTCTAAATAAAATTTTAGTAAGTCTT
GTCCTGGCATATTATACATTCCATCGATGTAGTCTTCAACATTAACAACTTTAAGTCCAGCAATTTGAGT
TAAGGGTGTTGCTCTCAATGATTTCATTAATGGTTCAATTTTTAATTTCTTTTCTTCTGGTTTAAAATTC
AAGTTTAAAGTGAAAGTGTAATATGCACCCATTTCTTTAAATAAATCTTCTAAATAGTCTACTAATGTTT
TATTTTGTTTTTTATAAAATCAAGCAGCCTCTGCTATTAATATAGAAGCTTGTATTCCATCTTTATCTCT
AGCTGAGTCATCAATTACATATCCATAACTTTCTTCATAAGCAAAAACAAAATTTAATCCGTTATCTTCT
TCTTTAGCAATTTCTCTACCCATTCATTTAAATCCAGTTAAAGTTTTTACAATATTAACTCCATATTTTT
CATGAGCGATTCTATCACCCAAATCACTTGTTACAAAACTTGAATATAGAGCCGGATTTTTTGGAATGCT
ATTTAAGCGTTTTAGATTTGATAATTTTCAATCAATTAAAATTGGTCCTGTTTGATTTCCATCTAATCTT
ACAAAATGACCATCATGTTTTATTGCCATTCCAAATCTGTCAGCATCTGGGTCATTCATAATAATAATAT
CTGCATCATGTTTAATACCATATTCAAGCGGTATTTTTCATGCAGGATCAAATTCTGGATTTGGATTTAC
AACATTTTTAAATGTTTCATCTTCAAATGCATGCTCTTCAACCTCAATAACGTTATATCCTGATTCACGT
AATATTTTTGGGGTAAATTTAGTTCCTGTTCCATTAACTGCGCTAAAAATAATTTTTAAATCTTTTTTAG
CTTCTTGCTCTTTTTTGTACGTCTCTGTTTTAGAGCTAGAAATAGCAAGTTAAAATAAGGCTAGTCCGTT
ATCAACTTGAAAAAGTGGCACCGAGTCGGTGCTTTTTTAAGCTTGGCGTAACTAGATCTTGAGACAAATG
GCAGTATTCATCCACAATTTTAAAAGAAAAGGGGGGATTGGGGGGTACAGTGCAGGGGAAAGAATAGTAG
ACATAATAGCAACAGACATACAAACTAAAGAATTACAAAAACAAATTACAAAAATTCAAAATTTTCGGGT
TTATTACAGGGACAGCAGAGATCCACTTTGGCGCCGGCTCGAGGGGG
Features (pLannotate 1.2.2; 30 found; start..end, strand, type, name):
     14..80      +  CDS            small t antigen (fragment): SV40 (simian virus 40) small t antigen
    106..317     +  promoter       EF-1α core promoter: core promoter for human elongation factor EF-1α
    318..1256    +  intron         EF-1α intron A: intron upstream of the start codon of human EF-1α
   1278..1766    +  CDS            Thy1.1: mouse GPI-anchored cell surface glycoprotein of the immunoglobulin superfamily This allele of Thy1 is also known as CD90.1.
   1782..2370    +  misc_feature   WPRE: woodchuck hepatitis virus posttranscriptional regulatory element
   2421..2440    +  misc_feature   cPPT/CTS (fragment): central polypurine tract and central termination sequence of HIV-1
   2442..2675    +  LTR            3' LTR (ΔU3): self-inactivating 3' long terminal repeat (LTR) from HIV-1
   2753..2874    +  polyA_signal   SV40 poly(A) signal: SV40 polyadenylation signal
   2914..3049    +  rep_origin     SV40 ori: SV40 origin of replication
   3070..3088    -  promoter       T7 promoter: promoter for bacteriophage T7 RNA polymerase
   3096..3251    +  CDS            lacZα (fragment): LacZα fragment of β-galactosidase; lacZ fragment
   3256..3684    +  rep_origin     f1 ori (sequence partly withheld): f1 bacteriophage origin of replication; arrow indicates direction of (+) strand synthesis
   3737..3841    +  promoter       AmpR promoter: bla
   3842..4702    +  CDS            AmpR: β-lactamase; bla; confers resistance to ampicillin, carbenicillin, and related antibiotics
   4873..5461    +  rep_origin     ori: high-copy-number ColE1/pMB1/pBR322/pUC origin of replication
   5644..5736    +  CDS            lacI (fragment): lac repressor; lacI; The lac repressor binds to the lac operator to inhibit transcription in E. coli. This inhibition can be relieved by adding lactose or isopropyl-β-D-thiogalactopyranoside (IPTG).
   5749..5770    +  protein_bind   CAP binding site: CAP binding activates transcription in the presence of cAMP. E. coli catabolite activator protein
   5785..5815    +  promoter       lac promoter: promoter for the E. coli lac operon
   5823..5839    +  protein_bind   lac operator: The lac repressor binds to the lac operator to inhibit transcription in E. coli. This inhibition can be relieved by adding lactose or isopropyl-β-D-thiogalactopyranoside (IPTG). lac repressor encoded by lacI
   5884..5902    +  promoter       T3 promoter: promoter for bacteriophage T3 RNA polymerase
   5930..6156    +  promoter       RSV promoter: Rous sarcoma virus enhancer/promoter
   6157..6337    +  LTR            5' LTR (truncated): truncated 5' long terminal repeat (LTR) from HIV-1
   6384..6509    +  misc_feature   HIV-1 Ψ: packaging signal of human immunodeficiency virus type 1
   6493..6856    +  CDS            HIV-1 gag (fragment): gag protein from human immunodeficiency virus 1; gag
   7002..7235    +  misc_feature   RRE: The Rev response element (RRE) of HIV-1 allows for Rev-dependent mRNA export from the nucleus to the cytoplasm.
   7612..7638    +  CDS            Rev (fragment): human immunodeficiency virus 1 (HIV-1) Rev protein; rev; enhances nuclear export of unspliced and incompletely spliced viral mRNAs
   7642..7882    +  promoter       U6 promoter: RNA polymerase III promoter for human U6 snRNA
   8068..8727    -  CDS            deoC1: DEOC1_STAAN - Also known as dra. Experimental evidence at protein level: Swiss-Prot protein existence level 1. Catalyzes a reversible aldol reaction between acetaldehyde and D-glyceraldehyde 3-phosphate to generate 2-deoxy-D-ribose 5- phosphate. From Staphylococcus aureus (strain N315).
   9772..9847    +  misc_RNA       gRNA scaffold: guide RNA scaffold for the Streptococcus pyogenes CRISPR/Cas9 system
   9903..10020   +  misc_feature   cPPT/CTS: central polypurine tract and central termination sequence of HIV-1
