[The description below was written by a language model from this plasmid's Addgene catalogue record and pLannotate feature annotations shown in this document.]
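Description:
plenti guide Thy1.1 is an empty third-generation lentiviral CRISPR guide vector derived from the lentiGuide-Puro backbone, in which the selectable marker position is occupied by the mouse cell-surface glycoprotein Thy1.1 (CD90.1). It is maintained in E. coli through a high-copy ColE1/pUC-type origin and an ampicillin resistance gene. The backbone also carries an f1 origin, an SV40 origin and poly(A) signal, and lac-derived and T7/T3 promoter remnants. The sequenced record is about 10.1 kb.

The viral genome is transcribed from a chimeric RSV promoter fused to a truncated HIV-1 5' LTR, which makes packaging Tat-independent. This is followed by the Ψ packaging signal with a partial gag fragment, the Rev response element, a cPPT/CTS, and a self-inactivating ΔU3 3' LTR.

Two expression units sit between the LTRs. A human U6 RNA polymerase III promoter is positioned upstream of the S. pyogenes guide RNA scaffold. The two are separated by a stretch of roughly 1.9 kb, which presumably is a filler to be replaced by a user-designed spacer. The deoC1 annotation inside this stretch is most likely an incidental homology hit and not a functional gene. Downstream, the EF-1α core promoter with its intron A drives Thy1.1, and a WPRE enhances transcript expression.

No Cas9 is encoded, so the nuclease must be supplied separately. According to the record, the vector delivers customizable sgRNAs to mammalian cells. The Thy1.1 surface marker would allow transduced cells to be identified or enriched by antibody staining instead of drug selection, although the record does not describe specific applications.
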