Addgene plasmid #128063: plenti guide Thy1.1
Purpose: (Empty Backbone) Expresses S. pyogenes CRISPR chimeric RNA element with customizable sgRNA from U6 promoter and Thy1.1 from EF-1a promoter. 3rd generation lentiviral backbone.
Depositing lab: Oskar Laur. Depositing organization: Emory University.
Backbone
  Vector backbone: plenti guide puro addgene 52963
  Vector type: Mammalian Expression, Lentiviral, CRISPR
Growth in bacteria
  Bacterial resistance: Ampicillin, 100 μg/mL
  Growth temperature: 37°C
  Growth strain: NEB Stable
  Copy number: High Copy
Gene/Insert
  Gene/Insert name: None
Terms and licenses: Academic/Nonprofit Terms; Industry Terms: Not Available to Industry
How to cite: plenti guide Thy1.1 was a gift from Oskar Laur (Addgene plasmid # 128063 ; http://n2t.net/addgene:128063 ; RRID:Addgene_128063)
